>Addgene plasmid #22333 | pCI-MOR18-1 | depositor full sequence | sequence record 10243 | Author sequence
TCAATATTGGCCATTAGCCATATTATTCATTGGTTATATAGCATAAATCAATATTGGCTATTGGCCATTG
CATACGTTGTATCTATATCATAATATGTACATTTATATTGGCTCATGTCCAATATGACCGCCATGTTGGC
ATTGATTATTGACTAGTTATTAATAGTAATCAATTACGGGGTCATTAGTTCATAGCCCATATATGGAGTT
CCGCGTTACATAACTTACGGTAAATGGCCCGCCTGGCTGACCGCCCAACGACCCCCGCCCATTGACGTCA
ATAATGACGTATGTTCCCATAGTAACGCCAATAGGGACTTTCCATTGACGTCAATGGGTGGAGTATTTAC
GGTAAACTGCCCACTTGGCAGTACATCAAGTGTATCATATGCCAAGTCCGCCCCCTATTGACGTCAATGA
CGGTAAATGGCCCGCCTGGCATTATGCCCAGTACATGACCTTACGGGACTTTCCTACTTGGCAGTACATC
TACGTATTAGTCATCGCTATTACCATGGTGATGCGGTTTTGGCAGTACACCAATGGGCGTGGATAGCGGT
TTGACTCACGGGGATTTCCAAGTCTCCACCCCATTGACGTCAATGGGAGTTTGTTTTGGCACCAAAATCA
ACGGGACTTTCCAAAATGTCGTAATAACCCCGCCCCGTTGACGCAAATGGGCGGTAGGCGTGTACGGTGG
GAGGTCTATATAAGCAGAGCTCGTTTAGTGAACCGTCAGATCACTAGAAGCTTTATTGCGGTAGTTTATC
ACAGTTAAATTGCTAACGCAGTCAGTGCTTCTGACACAACAGTCTCGAACTTAAGCTGCAGAAGTTGGTC
GTGAGGCACTGGGCAGGTAAGTATCAAGGTTACAAGACAGGTTTAAGGAGACCAATAGAAACTGGGCTTG
TCGAGACAGAGAAGACTCTTGCGTTTCTGATAGGCACCTATTGGTCTTACTGACATCCACTTTGCCTTTC
TCTCCACAGGTGTCCACTCCCAGTTCAATTACAGCTCTTAAGGCTAGAGTACTTAATACGACTCACTATA
GGCTAGCATGAATGGCACAGAAGGCCCTAACTTCTACGTGCCCTTCTCCAATGCGACGGGTGTGGTACGC
GAATTCACGCGTATGGTGGGCTTCAATAGCAATGAATCCAGTGCCACATATTTCATCTTAATAGGCCTTC
CAGGATTGGAAGAGGTTCAGTTTTGGCTGGCTTTCCCTTTGTGTTCCCTCTACCTTATTGCTGTGCTAGG
TAACTTGACAATCATCTACATTGTGAGGACAGAGCACAGCCTGCATGAGCCCATGTATATCTTTCTTTGC
ATGCTTTCTGGCCTAGACATCCTCATTTCCACCTCATCCATGCCAAAAATGATGGCCATCTTTTGGTTCA
ATTCCACTACCATCCAGTTTGATGCTTGTCTGGTACAGATGTTTGCCATCCATTCCTTGTCTGGCATGGA
GTCCACAGTGCTGCTGGCCATGGCCTTTGACCGCTATGTGGCCATTTGCCATCCTCTACGGCATGCCACT
GTGCTGACATTGCCTCGTGTTGCCAAGATTGGCATGGCTGCTGTGGTCAGGGGTGCAGTACTAATGGCAC
CCTTACCTGTCTTCATCAAAAGGTTGCCTTTCTGTCGTTCCAACATCCTTTCTCATTCCTACTGCCTACA
CCAAGATGTCATGAAGCTGGCCTGTGCTGACATCCGTGTCAATATCATTTATGGACTCATTGTCATCATC
TCAGCCATTGGTTTGGACTCACTTCTCATTTCCTTCTCATATTTGCTCATCCTCAAGACTGTGTTGGGCT
TGACACGTGAAGCCCAGGCAAAAGCGTTTGGCACTTGTGTTTCACATGTGTGTGCTGTTTTCATCTTCTA
TGTGCCTTTCATTGGATTGTCGATGGTGCACCGTTTCAGCAAGAGGCGTGACTCTCTCCTGCCTGTCATT
ATGGCTAACATCTATCTGCTAGTTCCTCCTGTGCTCAACCCCATTGTCTATGGAGTAAAGACAAAGGAGA
TCCGGCAGCGCATTCTTCGTCTTTTCCTCGTGACCACACACACTTCAGATCACTAGGCGGCCGCTTCGAG
CAGACATGATAAGATACATTGATGAGTTTGGACAAACCACAACTAGAATGCAGTGAAAAAAATGCTTTAT
TTGTGAAATTTGTGATGCTATTGCTTTATTTGTAACCATTATAAGCTGCAATAAACAAGTTAACAACAAC
AATTGCATTCATTTTATGTTTCAGGTTCAGGGGGAGATGTGGGAGGTTTTTTAAAGCAAGTAAAACCTCT
ACAAATGTGGTAAAATCGATAAGGATCCGGGCTGGCGTAATAGCGAAGAGGCCCGCACCGATCGCCCTTC
CCAACAGTTGCGCAGCCTGAATGGCGAATGG
[124 nt withheld, positions 2412-2535]
C
[91 nt withheld, positions 2537-2627]
A
[49 nt withheld, positions 2629-2677]
CCTTTGACGTTGGAGTCCACGTTCTTT
[37 nt withheld, positions 2705-2741]
ACCCTATCTCGGTCTATTCTTTTGATTTATAAGGGATTTTGCCGATTTCGGCCTATTGGTTAAAAAATGA
GCTGATTTAACAAAAATTTAACGCGAATTTTAACAAAATATTAACGCTTACAATTTCCTGATGCGGTATT
TTCTCCTTACGCATCTGTGCGGTATTTCACACCGCATATGGTGCACTCTCAGTACAATCTGCTCTGATGC
CGCATAGTTAAGCCAGCCCCGACACCCGCCAACACCCGCTGACGCGCCCTGACGGGCTTGTCTGCTCCCG
GCATCCGCTTACAGACAAGCTGTGACCGTCTCCGGGAGCTGCATGTGTCAGAGGTTTTCACCGTCATCAC
CGAAACGCGCGAGACGAAAGGGCCTCGTGATACGCCTATTTTTATAGGTTAATGTCATGATAATAATGGT
TTCTTAGACGTCAGGTGGCACTTTTCGGGGAAATGTGCGCGGAACCCCTATTTGTTTATTTTTCTAAATA
CATTCAAATATGTATCCGCTCATGAGACAATAACCCTGATAAATGCTTCAATAATATTGAAAAAGGAAGA
GTATGAGTATTCAACATTTCCGTGTCGCCCTTATTCCCTTTTTTGCGGCATTTTGCCTTCCTGTTTTTGC
TCACCCAGAAACGCTGGTGAAAGTAAAAGATGCTGAAGATCAGTTGGGTGCACGAGTGGGTTACATCGAA
CTGGATCTCAACAGCGGTAAGATCCTTGAGAGTTTTCGCCCCGAAGAACGTTTTCCAATGATGAGCACTT
TTAAAGTTCTGCTATGTGGCGCGGTATTATCCCGTATTGACGCCGGGCAAGAGCAACTCGGTCGCCGCAT
ACACTATTCTCAGAATGACTTGGTTGAGTACTCACCAGTCACAGAAAAGCATCTTACGGATGGCATGACA
GTAAGAGAATTATGCAGTGCTGCCATAACCATGAGTGATAACACTGCGGCCAACTTACTTCTGACAACGA
TCGGAGGACCGAAGGAGCTAACCGCTTTTTTGCACAACATGGGGGATCATGTAACTCGCCTTGATCGTTG
GGAACCGGAGCTGAATGAAGCCATACCAAACGACGAGCGTGACACCACGATGCCTGTAGCAATGGCAACA
ACGTTGCGCAAACTATTAACTGGCGAACTACTTACTCTAGCTTCCCGGCAACAATTAATAGACTGGATGG
AGGCGGATAAAGTTGCAGGACCACTTCTGCGCTCGGCCCTTCCGGCTGGCTGGTTTATTGCTGATAAATC
TGGAGCCGGTGAGCGTGGGTCTCGCGGTATCATTGCAGCACTGGGGCCAGATGGTAAGCCCTCCCGTATC
GTAGTTATCTACACGACGGGGAGTCAGGCAACTATGGATGAACGAAATAGACAGATCGCTGAGATAGGTG
CCTCACTGATTAAGCATTGGTAACTGTCAGACCAAGTTTACTCATATATACTTTAGATTGATTTAAAACT
TCATTTTTAATTTAAAAGGATCTAGGTGAAGATCCTTTTTGATAATCTCATGACCAAAATCCCTTAACGT
GAGTTTTCGTTCCACTGAGCGTCAGACCCCGTAGAAAAGATCAAAGGATCTTCTTGAGATCCTTTTTTTC
TGCGCGTAATCTGCTGCTTGCAAACAAAAAAACCACCGCTACCAGCGGTGGTTTGTTTGCCGGATCAAGA
GCTACCAACTCTTTTTCCGAAGGTAACTGGCTTCAGCAGAGCGCAGATACCAAATACTGTTCTTCTAGTG
TAGCCGTAGTTAGGCCACCACTTCAAGAACTCTGTAGCACCGCCTACATACCTCGCTCTGCTAATCCTGT
TACCAGTGGCTGCTGCCAGTGGCGATAAGTCGTGTCTTACCGGGTTGGACTCAAGACGATAGTTACCGGA
TAAGGCGCAGCGGTCGGGCTGAACGGGGGGTTCGTGCACACAGCCCAGCTTGGAGCGAACGACCTACACC
GAACTGAGATACCTACAGCGTGAGCTATGAGAAAGCGCCACGCTTCCCGAAGGGAGAAAGGCGGACAGGT
ATCCGGTAAGCGGCAGGGTCGGAACAGGAGAGCGCACGAGGGAGCTTCCAGGGGGAAACGCCTGGTATCT
TTATAGTCCTGTCGGGTTTCGCCACCTCTGACTTGAGCGTCGATTTTTGTGATGCTCGTCAGGGGGGCGG
AGCCTATGGAAAAACGCCAGCAACGCGGCCTTTTTACGGTTCCTGGCCTTTTGCTGGCCTTTTGCTCACA
TGGCTCGACAGATCT
Features (pLannotate 1.2.2; 15 found; start..end, strand, type, name):
    140..517     +  enhancer       CMV enhancer: human cytomegalovirus immediate early enhancer
    519..718     +  promoter       CMV promoter: human cytomegalovirus (CMV) immediate early promoter
    857..989     +  intron         chimeric intron: chimera between introns from human β-globin and immunoglobulin heavy chain genes
   1034..1052    +  promoter       T7 promoter: promoter for bacteriophage T7 RNA polymerase
   1058..1120    +  CDS            rho (fragment): OPSD_ASTFA - Experimental evidence at protein level: Swiss-Prot protein existence level 1. Photoreceptor required for image-forming vision at low light intensity. While most salt water fish species use retinal as chromophore, most freshwater fish use 3-dehydroretinal, or a mixture of retinal and 3-dehydroretinal (By similarity). Light-induced isomerization of 11-cis to all-trans retinal triggers a conformational change that activates signaling via G-proteins. Subsequent receptor phosphorylation mediates displacement of the bound G-protein alpha subunit by arrestin and terminates signaling (By
   1133..2080    +  CDS            OR51E1: O51E1_HUMAN - Also known as GPR164, OR51E1P, OR52A3P, POGR, PSGR2. Experimental evidence at protein level: Swiss-Prot protein existence level 1. Odorant receptor. From Homo sapiens (Human).
   2110..2231    -  polyA_signal   SV40 poly(A) signal: SV40 polyadenylation signal
   2254..2322    -  CDS            large T antigen (fragment): large T antigen from SV40 (simian virus 40)
   2341..2408    +  CDS            lacZα (fragment): LacZα fragment of β-galactosidase; lacZ fragment
   2412..2840    +  rep_origin     f1 ori (sequence partly withheld): f1 bacteriophage origin of replication; arrow indicates direction of (+) strand synthesis
   2868..2967    -  misc_feature   bom (fragment): basis of mobility region from pBR322
   3069..3104    -  CDS            rop (fragment): Rop protein, which maintains plasmids at low copy number; rop
   3199..3303    +  promoter       AmpR promoter: bla
   3304..4164    +  CDS            AmpR: β-lactamase; bla; confers resistance to ampicillin, carbenicillin, and related antibiotics
   4335..4923    +  rep_origin     ori: high-copy-number ColE1/pMB1/pBR322/pUC origin of replication
