[The description below was written by a language model from this plasmid's Addgene catalogue record and pLannotate feature annotations shown in this document.]
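Description:
pCI-MOR18-1 is a mammalian expression plasmid built on the Promega pCI backbone that carries the mouse olfactory receptor MOR18-1 (Olfr558, gene symbol Or51e1). The roughly 950 bp receptor coding sequence was inserted between the NheI and NotI sites, both of which are retained. It is fused at its N terminus to a Rho tag, a short leader taken from the start of rhodopsin that is commonly added to odorant receptors to aid their trafficking to the cell surface and to allow antibody detection. The automated annotation labels the insert as human OR51E1 and the tag as a fish opsin fragment. These are best-match homology calls, whereas the catalogue record identifies the insert as the mouse gene.

Expression is driven by the human cytomegalovirus immediate-early enhancer and promoter, followed by the pCI chimeric β-globin/immunoglobulin intron, which generally improves transcript processing and expression levels. An SV40 late polyadenylation signal terminates the transcript. A T7 promoter lies just upstream of the tagged open reading frame, which permits in vitro transcription and serves as a sequencing primer site. The plasmid is propagated in E. coli through a high-copy ColE1/pUC-type origin with ampicillin selection from the β-lactamase gene, and an f1 origin allows production of single-stranded DNA. No mammalian selection marker is annotated, so the construct is suited to transient transfection. The short lacZα, rop, bom and large T antigen fragments in the table are backbone remnants rather than functional elements.

The associated publication concerns odor coding across a mammalian receptor repertoire, which suggests the plasmid was used for heterologous expression of this receptor in cultured cells to test its responses to odorants.
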