Addgene plasmid #22333: pCI-MOR18-1
Depositing lab: Hiroaki Matsunami. Depositing organization: Duke University. Publication: Odor coding by a Mammalian receptor repertoire. Saito H, Chi Q, Zhuang H, Matsunami H, Mainland JD. Sci Signal. 2009 . 2(60):ra9. 10.1126/scisignal.2000016 PubMed 19261596.
Backbone
  Vector backbone: pCI
  Backbone manufacturer: Promega
  Backbone size w/o insert (bp): 4006
  Vector type: Mammalian Expression
Growth in bacteria
  Bacterial resistance: Ampicillin, 100 μg/mL
  Growth temperature: 37°C
  Growth strain: DH5alpha
  Copy number: Unknown
Gene/Insert
  Gene/Insert name: MOR18-1 (alt name: Mus musculus olfactory receptor 558)
  Species: M. musculus (mouse)
  Insert size (bp): 954
  GenBank ID: NM_147093
  Entrez Gene: Or51e1 (a.k.a. MOR18-1, Olfr558, POGR)
  Tag / fusion protein: Rho (N terminal on insert)
  Cloning method: Restriction Enzyme; 5′ cloning site NheI (not destroyed); 3′ cloning site NotI (not destroyed)
  Sequencing primers: 5′ T7; 3′ EBV-rev
Terms and licenses: Academic/Nonprofit Terms; Industry Terms: Not Available to Industry
How to cite: pCI-MOR18-1 was a gift from Hiroaki Matsunami (Addgene plasmid # 22333 ; http://n2t.net/addgene:22333 ; RRID:Addgene_22333)
