>Addgene plasmid #22333 | pCI-MOR18-1 | addgene partial sequence | sequence record 28166 | 22333 with T7
TAACTTCTACGTGCCCTTCTCCAATGCGACGGGTGTGGTACGCGAATTCACGCGTATGGTGGGCTTCAAT
AGCAATGAATCCAGTGCCACATATTTCATCTTAATAGGCCTTCCAGGATTGGAAGAGGTTCAGTTTTGGC
TGGCTTTCCCTTTGTGTTCCCTCTACCTTATTGCTGTGCTAGGTAACTTGACAATCATCTACATTGTGAG
GACAGAGCACAGCCTGCATGAGCCCATGTATATCTTTCTTTGCATGCTTTCTGGCCTAGACATCCTCATT
TCCACCTCATCCATGCCAAAAATGATGGCCATCTTTTGGTTCAATTCCACTACCATCCAGTTTGATGCTT
GTCTGGTACAGATGTTTGCCATCCATTCCTTGTCTGGCATGGAGTCCACAGTGCTGCTGGCCATGGCCTT
TGACCGCTATGTGGCCATTTGCCATCCTCTACGGCATGCCACTGTGCTGACATTGCCTCGTGTTGCCAAG
ATTGGCATGGCTGCTGTGGTCAGGGGTGCAGTACTAATGGCACCCTTACCTGTCTTCATCAAAAGGTTGC
CTTTCTGTCGTTCCAACATCCTTTCTCATTCCTACTGCCTACACCAAGATGTCATGAAGCTGGCCTGTGC
TGACATCCGTGTCAATATCATTTATGGACTCATTGTCATCATCTCAGCCATTGGTTTGGACTCACTTCTC
ATTTCCTTCTCATATTTGCTCATCCTCAAGACTGTGTTGGGCTTGACACGTGAAGCCCAGGCAAAAGCGT
TTGGCACTTGTGTTTCACATG
